>Addgene plasmid #82109 | pDONR223_DPY30_WT | addgene full sequence | sequence record 164572 | Addgene NGS Result
CTTTCCTGCGTTATCCCCTGATTCTGTGGATAACCGTATTACCGCCTTTGAGTGAGCTGATACCGCTCGC
CGCAGCCGAACGACCGAGCGCAGCGAGTCAGTGAGCGAGGAAGCGGAAGAGCGCCCAATACGCAAACCGC
CTCTCCCCGCGCGTTGGCCGATTCATTAATGCAGCTGGCACGACAGGTTTCCCGACTGGAAAGCGGGCAG
TGAGCGCAACGCAATTAATACGCGTACCGCTAGCCAGGAAGAGTTTGTAGAAACGCAAAAAGGCCATCCG
TCAGGATGGCCTTCTGCTTAGTTTGATGCCTGGCAGTTTATGGCGGGCGTCCTGCCCGCCACCCTCCGGG
CCGTTGCTTCACAACGTTCAAATCCGCTCCCGGCGGATTTGTCCTACTCAGGAGAGCGTTCACCGACAAA
CAACAGATAAAACGAAAGGCCCAGTCTTCCGACTGAGCCTTTCGTTTTATTTGATGCCTGGCAGTTCCCT
ACTCTCGCGTTAACGCTAGCATGGATGTTTTCCCAGTCACGACGTTGTAAAACGACGGCCAGTCTTAAGC
TCGGGCCCCAAATAATGATTTTATTTTGACTGATAGTGACCTGTTCGTTGCAACAAATTGATGAGCAATG
CTTTTTTATAATGCCAACTTTGTACAAAAAAGTTGGCACCATGGAGCCAGAGCAGATGCTGGAGGGACAA
ACGCAGGTTGCAGAAAATCCTCACTCTGAGTACGGTCTCACAGACAACGTTGAGAGAATAGTAGAAAATG
AGAAGATTAATGCAGAAAAGTCATCAAAGCAGAAGGTAGATCTCCAGTCTTTGCCAACTCGTGCCTACCT
GGATCAGACAGTTGTGCCTATCTTATTACAGGGACTTGCTGTGCTTGCAAAGGAAAGACCACCAAATCCC
ATTGAATTTCTAGCATCTTATCTTTTAAAAAACAAGGCACAGTTTGAAGATCGAAACTGATTGCCAACTT
TCTTGTACAAAGTTGGCATTATAAGAAAGCATTGCTTATCAATTTGTTGCAACGAACAGGTCACTATCAG
TCAAAATAAAATCATTATTTGCCATCCAGCTGATATCCCCTATAGTGAGTCGTATTACATGGTCATAGCT
GTTTCCTGGCAGCTCTGGCCCGTGTCTCAAAATCTCTGATGTTACATTGCACAAGATAAAAATATATCAT
CATGCCTCCTCTAGACCAGCCAGGACAGAAATGCCTCGACTTCGCTGCTACCCAAGGTTGCCGGGTGACG
CACACCGTGGAAACGGATGAAGGCACGAACCCAGTGGACATAAGCCTGTTCGGTTCGTAAGCTGTAATGC
AAGTAGCGTATGCGCTCACGCAACTGGTCCAGAACCTTGACCGAACGCAGCGGTGGTAACGGCGCAGTGG
CGGTTTTCATGGCTTGTTATGACTGTTTTTTTGGGGTACAGTCTATGCCTCGGGCATCCAAGCAGCAAGC
GCGTTACGCCGTGGGTCGATGTTTGATGTTATGGAGCAGCAACGATGTTACGCAGCAGGGCAGTCGCCCT
AAAACAAAGTTAAACATTATGAGGGAAGCGGTGATCGCCGAAGTATCGACTCAACTATCAGAGGTAGTTG
GCGTCATCGAGCGCCATCTCGAACCGACGTTGCTGGCCGTACATTTGTACGGCTCCGCAGTGGATGGCGG
CCTGAAGCCACACAGTGATATTGATTTGCTGGTTACGGTGACCGTAAGGCTTGATGAAACAACGCGGCGA
GCTTTGATCAACGACCTTTTGGAAACTTCGGCTTCCCCTGGAGAGAGCGAGATTCTCCGCGCTGTAGAAG
TCACCATTGTTGTGCACGACGACATCATTCCGTGGCGTTATCCAGCTAAGCGCGAACTGCAATTTGGAGA
ATGGCAGCGCAATGACATTCTTGCAGGTATCTTCGAGCCAGCCACGATCGACATTGATCTGGCTATCTTG
CTGACAAAAGCAAGAGAACATAGCGTTGCCTTGGTAGGTCCAGCGGCGGAGGAACTCTTTGATCCGGTTC
CTGAACAGGATCTATTTGAGGCGCTAAATGAAACCTTAACGCTATGGAACTCGCCGCCCGACTGGGCTGG
CGATGAGCGAAATGTAGTGCTTACGTTGTCCCGCATTTGGTACAGCGCAGTAACCGGCAAAATCGCGCCG
AAGGATGTCGCTGCCGACTGGGCAATGGAGCGCCTGCCGGCCCAGTATCAGCCCGTCATACTTGAAGCTA
GACAGGCTTATCTTGGACAAGAAGAAGATCGCTTGGCCTCGCGCGCAGATCAGTTGGAAGAATTTGTCCA
CTACGTGAAAGGCGAGATCACCAAGGTAGTCGGCAAATAACCCTCGAGCCACCCATGACCAAAATCCCTT
AACGTGAGTTACGCGTCGTTCCACTGAGCGTCAGACCCCGTAGAAAAGATCAAAGGATCTTCTTGAGATC
CTTTTTTTCTGCGCGTAATCTGCTGCTTGCAAACAAAAAAACCACCGCTACCAGCGGTGGTTTGTTTGCC
GGATCAAGAGCTACCAACTCTTTTTCCGAAGGTAACTGGCTTCAGCAGAGCGCAGATACCAAATACTGTT
CTTCTAGTGTAGCCGTAGTTAGGCCACCACTTCAAGAACTCTGTAGCACCGCCTACATACCTCGCTCTGC
TAATCCTGTTACCAGTGGCTGCTGCCAGTGGCGATAAGTCGTGTCTTACCGGGTTGGACTCAAGACGATA
GTTACCGGATAAGGCGCAGCGGTCGGGCTGAACGGGGGGTTCGTGCACACAGCCCAGCTTGGAGCGAACG
ACCTACACCGAACTGAGATACCTACAGCGTGAGCTATGAGAAAGCGCCACGCTTCCCGAAGGGAGAAAGG
CGGACAGGTATCCGGTAAGCGGCAGGGTCGGAACAGGAGAGCGCACGAGGGAGCTTCCAGGGGGAAACGC
CTGGTATCTTTATAGTCCTGTCGGGTTTCGCCACCTCTGACTTGAGCGTCGATTTTTGTGATGCTCGTCA
GGGGGGCGGAGCCTATGGAAAAACGCCAGCAACGCGGCCTTTTTACGGTTCCTGGCCTTTTGCTGGCCTT
TTGCTCACATGTT
Features (pLannotate 1.2.2; 12 found; start..end, strand, type, name):
    121..213     +  CDS            lacI (fragment): lac repressor; lacI; The lac repressor binds to the lac operator to inhibit transcription in E. coli. This inhibition can be relieved by adding lactose or isopropyl-β-D-thiogalactopyranoside (IPTG).
    268..295     -  terminator     rrnB T2 terminator: transcription terminator T2 from the E. coli rrnB gene
    427..470     +  terminator     rrnB T1 terminator: Escherichia coli rrnB; transcription terminator T1 from the E. coli rrnB gene
    517..553     -  CDS            lacZα (fragment): LacZα fragment of β-galactosidase; lacZ fragment
    570..665     +  protein_bind   attL3: mutant version of attL; recombination site for the Gateway® LR reaction LR Clonase™
    671..967     +  CDS            DPY30: DPY30_HUMAN - Experimental evidence at protein level: Swiss-Prot protein existence level 1. As part of the MLL1/MLL complex, involved in the methylation of histone H3 at 'Lys-4', particularly trimethylation. Histone H3 'Lys- 4' methylation represents a specific tag for epigenetic transcriptional activation. May play some role in histone H3 acetylation. In a teratocarcinoma cell, plays a crucial role in retinoic acid-induced differentiation along the neural lineage, regulating gene induction and H3 'Lys-4' methylation at key developmental loci. May also play an indirect or direct role in endoso
    975..1070    -  protein_bind   attL3: mutant version of attL; recombination site for the Gateway® LR reaction LR Clonase™
   1089..1107    -  promoter       T7 promoter: promoter for bacteriophage T7 RNA polymerase
   1297..1320    +  promoter       Pc promoter (fragment): intI1 (promoter lies within the coding sequence); class 1 integron promoter
   1496..1552    +  CDS            GmR (fragment): gentamycin acetyltransferase; aacC1; confers resistance to gentamycin
   1559..2350    +  CDS            SmR: aminoglycoside adenylyltransferase (Murphy, 1985); aadA; confers resistance to spectinomycin and streptomycin
   2443..3031    +  rep_origin     ori: high-copy-number ColE1/pMB1/pBR322/pUC origin of replication
