[The description below was written by a language model from this plasmid's Addgene catalogue record and pLannotate feature annotations shown in this document.]
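Description:
pDONR223_DPY30_WT is a Gateway entry clone built on the Invitrogen pDONR223 backbone and carrying the wild-type human DPY30 open reading frame (reference transcript NM_032574.3). It is a small bacterial plasmid of about 3.1 kb. It is propagated in E. coli from a high-copy ColE1/pUC-type origin and selected with spectinomycin through the aadA (SmR) aminoglycoside adenylyltransferase gene. This gene sits downstream of a fragment of the class 1 integron Pc promoter and a remnant of a gentamicin resistance gene.

The DPY30 coding sequence (roughly 300 bp) is flanked on both sides by attL-type Gateway recombination sites. The automated annotation labels both sites as attL3, but functionally they are the sites that allow LR Clonase-mediated transfer of the ORF into attR-containing destination vectors. The record lists no promoter for the insert, so the plasmid is a shuttle and storage clone rather than an expression construct. The rrnB T1 and T2 terminators upstream of the cassette insulate it from read-through transcription. A T7 promoter lies just beyond the downstream att site, pointing back toward the insert. Short lacI and lacZα fragments are backbone remnants. The clone is in the "closed" configuration, with a stop codon immediately after the ORF, so the protein would be expressed with a native C-terminus and cannot be fused to C-terminal tags supplied by a destination vector.

DPY30 encodes a subunit of the MLL histone H3 lysine-4 methyltransferase complexes. This plasmid belongs to the Target Accelerator Plasmid Collection, where it serves as the wild-type reference ORF for moving into expression vectors in studies of the function of cancer-associated gene variants.
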