Addgene plasmid #82109: pDONR223_DPY30_WT
Purpose: Gateway Donor vector containing DPY30 , part of the Target Accelerator Plasmid Collection.
Depositing lab: Jesse Boehm & William Hahn & David Root. Depositing organization: Broad Institute. Publication: Systematic Functional Interrogation of Rare Cancer Variants Identifies Oncogenic Alleles. Kim E, Ilic N, Shrestha Y, Zou L, Kamburov A, Zhu C, Yang X, Lubonja R, Tran N, Nguyen C, Lawrence MS, Piccioni F, Bagul M, Doench JG, Chouinard CR, Wu X, Hogstrom L, Natoli T, Tamayo P, Horn H, Corsello SM, Lage K, Root DE, Subramanian A, Golub TR, Getz G, Boehm JS, Hahn WC. Cancer Discov. 2016 Jul;6(7):714-26. doi: 10.1158/2159-8290.CD-16-0160. Epub 2016 May 4. PubMed 27147599.
Backbone
  Vector backbone: pDONR223
  Backbone manufacturer: Invitrogen
  Backbone size w/o insert (bp): 2790
  Vector type: Gateway Entry vector
Growth in bacteria
  Bacterial resistance: Spectinomycin, 50 μg/mL
  Growth temperature: 37°C
  Growth strain: DH5alpha
  Copy number: High Copy
Gene/Insert
  Gene/Insert name: DPY30 (alt name: NM_032574.3)
  Species: H. sapiens (human)
  Mutation: WT
  Entrez Gene: DPY30 (a.k.a. Cps25, HDPY-30, Saf19)
  Promoter: None
  Cloning method: Gateway Cloning
  Sequencing primers: 5′ M13pUC-fwd; 3′ M13-Rev
Terms and licenses: Academic/Nonprofit Terms; Industry Terms: Not Available to Industry
Depositor comments: Closed state: stop codon immediately follows insert Supporting reference: Systematic morphological profiling of human gene and allele function via Cell Painting. Rohban MH, et al. Elife. 2017, Mar 18;6. pii: e24060. PubMed PMID 28315521
How to cite: pDONR223_DPY30_WT was a gift from Jesse Boehm & William Hahn & David Root (Addgene plasmid # 82109 ; http://n2t.net/addgene:82109 ; RRID:Addgene_82109)
