>Addgene plasmid #82109 | pDONR223_DPY30_WT | depositor partial sequence | sequence record 155480 | Insert sequence
ATGGAGCCAGAGCAGATGCTGGAGGGACAAACGCAGGTTGCAGAAAATCCTCACTCTGAGTACGGTCTCA
CAGACAACGTTGAGAGAATAGTAGAAAATGAGAAGATTAATGCAGAAAAGTCATCAAAGCAGAAGGTAGA
TCTCCAGTCTTTGCCAACTCGTGCCTACCTGGATCAGACAGTTGTGCCTATCTTATTACAGGGACTTGCT
GTGCTTGCAAAGGAAAGACCACCAAATCCCATTGAATTTCTAGCATCTTATCTTTTAAAAAACAAGGCAC
AGTTTGAAGATCGAAAC
